Addgene plasmid #171266: Flag-M4-AR-K778R
Purpose: Mammalian expression of 3xFlag-tagged human androgen receptor Lysine mutant: AR-Lys778Arg (AR-K778R)
Depositing lab: Steven Balk. Depositing organization: Beth Israel Deaconess Medical Center.
Backbone
  Vector backbone: p3XFLAG-CMV-10
  Backbone manufacturer: Sigma-Aldrich
  Backbone size w/o insert (bp): 6400
  Vector type: Mammalian Expression
  Selectable markers: Neomycin (select with G418)
Growth in bacteria
  Bacterial resistance: Ampicillin, 100 μg/mL
  Growth temperature: 37°C
  Growth strain: DH5alpha
  Copy number: High Copy
Gene/Insert
  Gene/Insert name: 3xFlag-tagged human androgen receptor Lys778Arg mutant (alt name: Flag-AR-K778R)
  Species: H. sapiens (human)
  Insert size (bp): 3000
  Mutation: AR Lys778Arg (AR-K778R)
  Entrez Gene: AR (a.k.a. AIS, AR8, DHTR, HUMARA, HYSP1, KD, NR3C4, SBMA, SMAX1, TFM)
  Promoter: CMV
  Tag / fusion protein: Flag (N terminal on backbone)
  Cloning method: Restriction Enzyme; 5′ cloning site BamHI (unknown if destroyed); 3′ cloning site NotI (unknown if destroyed)
  Sequencing primers: 5′ CMV_fwd_primer
Terms and licenses: Academic/Nonprofit Terms; Industry Terms: Not Available to Industry
Depositor comments: Flag-tagged human AR Lysine mutant, and the exact amino position and composition may slightly vary based on human AR versions. Two XmaI sites on the vector backbone and one EcoRI site at the 3'UTR of AR cDNA were deleted by DNA mutagenesis.
How to cite: Flag-M4-AR-K778R was a gift from Steven Balk (Addgene plasmid # 171266 ; http://n2t.net/addgene:171266 ; RRID:Addgene_171266)
