[The description below was written by a language model from this plasmid's Addgene catalogue record and pLannotate feature annotations shown in this document.]
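Description:
Flag-M4-AR-K778R is a mammalian expression plasmid built on the commercial p3XFLAG-CMV-10 backbone that produces the human androgen receptor (AR) carrying a lysine-to-arginine substitution at position 778, fused at its N terminus to a backbone-encoded 3xFLAG epitope. In the sequenced record of about 9.3 kb, the human cytomegalovirus immediate-early enhancer and promoter drive a short 3xFLAG coding segment, which includes an enterokinase cleavage site. This is followed by the AR open reading frame of roughly 2.8 kb and a human growth hormone polyadenylation signal. The cDNA was inserted between BamHI and NotI sites. The depositor notes that residue numbering may differ slightly between human AR reference versions. Two XmaI sites in the backbone and an EcoRI site in the AR 3′ UTR were also removed by mutagenesis, presumably to simplify later subcloning, although the record does not give the reason or explain the "M4" in the name.

In E. coli the plasmid is maintained through a high-copy ColE1/pUC-type origin and the β-lactamase gene conferring ampicillin resistance, and an f1 origin is also present. For stable selection in mammalian cells, an SV40 enhancer/early promoter drives the neomycin phosphotransferase gene (G418 resistance), terminated by an SV40 polyadenylation signal. The ble and str annotations downstream of neo, like the small lacZα, lacI, lac promoter/operator, T7 promoter and CloDF13 fragments, appear to be backbone remnants rather than functional modules of the design. The construct is intended for transient or stable expression of FLAG-tagged AR-K778R, and the tag allows detection or immunoprecipitation. A lysine-to-arginine change keeps the positive charge while removing a potential site of lysine modification, but the record does not state which modification or function was being tested.
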