Features (pLannotate 1.2.2; 22 found; start..end, strand, type, name):
      4..158     -  CDS            lacZα (fragment): LacZα fragment of β-galactosidase; lacZ fragment
    318..697     +  enhancer       CMV enhancer: human cytomegalovirus immediate early enhancer
    699..898     +  promoter       CMV promoter: human cytomegalovirus (CMV) immediate early promoter
    931..996     +  CDS            3xFLAG: three tandem FLAG® epitope tags, followed by an enterokinase cleavage site
   1012..3768    +  CDS            AR: ANDR_HUMAN - Also known as DHTR, NR3C4. Experimental evidence at protein level: Swiss-Prot protein existence level 1. [Isoform 4]: Lacks the C-terminal ligand-binding domain and may therefore constitutively activate the transcription of a specific set of genes independently of steroid hormones. From Homo sapiens (Human).
   4082..4704    +  polyA_signal   hGH poly(A) signal: human growth hormone polyadenylation signal
   4746..5043    +  promoter       SV40 promoter: SV40 enhancer and early promoter
   5097..5888    +  CDS            neo: KKA2_KLEPN - Also known as kan, nptII. Experimental evidence at protein level: Swiss-Prot protein existence level 1. Resistance to kanamycin, neomycin, paromomycin, ribostamycin, butirosin and gentamicin B. From Klebsiella pneumoniae.
   5912..6289    +  CDS            ble: BLE_KLEPN - Experimental evidence at protein level: Swiss-Prot protein existence level 1. Binding protein with a strong affinity to the bleomycin family of antibiotics. Binds to CL990; an antimitotic-antibiotic compound. From Klebsiella pneumoniae.
   6331..6390    +  CDS            str (fragment): STR_KLEPN - Protein inferred from homology: Swiss-Prot protein existence level 3. The aminoglycoside phosphotransferases achieve inactivation of their antibiotic substrates by phosphorylation. From Klebsiella pneumoniae.
   6413..6436    -  rep_origin     CloDF13 ori (fragment): Plasmids containing the CloDF13 (CDF) origin of replication can be propagated in E. coli cells that contain additional plasmids with compatible origins.
   6437..6520    +  CDS            large T antigen (fragment): large T antigen from SV40 (simian virus 40)
   6543..6677    +  polyA_signal   SV40 poly(A) signal: SV40 polyadenylation signal
   6683..6701    -  promoter       T7 promoter: promoter for bacteriophage T7 RNA polymerase
   6739..6755    -  protein_bind   lac operator: The lac repressor binds to the lac operator to inhibit transcription in E. coli. This inhibition can be relieved by adding lactose or isopropyl-β-D-thiogalactopyranoside (IPTG). lac repressor encoded by lacI
   6763..6793    -  promoter       lac promoter: promoter for the E. coli lac operon
   6808..6829    -  protein_bind   CAP binding site: CAP binding activates transcription in the presence of cAMP. E. coli catabolite activator protein
   6842..6934    -  CDS            lacI (fragment): lac repressor; lacI; The lac repressor binds to the lac operator to inhibit transcription in E. coli. This inhibition can be relieved by adding lactose or isopropyl-β-D-thiogalactopyranoside (IPTG).
   7117..7705    -  rep_origin     ori: high-copy-number ColE1/pMB1/pBR322/pUC origin of replication
   7876..8736    -  CDS            AmpR: β-lactamase; bla; confers resistance to ampicillin, carbenicillin, and related antibiotics
   8737..8841    -  promoter       AmpR promoter: bla
   8868..9296    +  rep_origin     f1 ori (sequence partly withheld): f1 bacteriophage origin of replication; arrow indicates direction of (+) strand synthesis
>Addgene plasmid #171266 | Flag-M4-AR-K778R | addgene full sequence | sequence record 335890 | Addgene NGS Result
CCATTCGCCATTCAGGCTGCGCAACTGTTGGGAAGGGCGATCGGTGCGGGCCTCTTCGCTATTACGCCAG
CTGGCGAAAGGGGGATGTGCTGCAAGGCGATTAAGTTGGGTAACGCCAGGGTTTTCCCAGTCACGACGTT
GTAAAACGACGGCCAGTGCCAAGCTGATCTATACATTGAATCAATATTGGCAATTAGCCATATTAGTCAT
TGGTTATATAGCATAAATCAATATTGGCTATTGGCCATTGCATACGTTGTATCTATATCATAATATGTAC
ATTTATATTGGCTCATGTCCAATATGACCGCCATGTTGACATTGATTATTGACTAGTTATTAATAGTAAT
CAATTACGGGGTCATTAGTTCATAGCCCATATATGGAGTTCCGCGTTACATAACTTACGGTAAATGGCCC
GCCTGGCTGACCGCCCAACGACCCCCGCCCATTGACGTCAATAATGACGTATGTTCCCATAGTAACGCCA
ATAGGGACTTTCCATTGACGTCAATGGGTGGAGTATTTACGGTAAACTGCCCACTTGGCAGTACATCAAG
TGTATCATATGCCAAGTCCGCCCCCTATTGACGTCAATGACGGTAAATGGCCCGCCTGGCATTATGCCCA
GTACATGACCTTACGGGACTTTCCTACTTGGCAGTACATCTACGTATTAGTCATCGCTATTACCATGGTG
ATGCGGTTTTGGCAGTACACCAATGGGCGTGGATAGCGGTTTGACTCACGGGGATTTCCAAGTCTCCACC
CCATTGACGTCAATGGGAGTTTGTTTTGGCACCAAAATCAACGGGACTTTCCAAAATGTCGTAATAACCC
CGCCCCGTTGACGCAAATGGGCGGTAGGCGTGTACGGTGGGAGGTCTATATAAGCAGAGCTCGTTTAGTG
AACCGTCAGAATTAACCATGGACTACAAAGACCATGACGGTGATTATAAAGATCATGACATCGATTACAA
GGATGACGATGACAAGCTTCCGCGGGGATCCATGGAAGTGCAGTTAGGGCTGGGAAGGGTCTACCCTCGG
CCGCCGTCCAAGACCTACCGAGGAGCTTTCCAGAATCTGTTCCAGAGCGTGCGCGAAGTGATCCAGAACC
CGGGCCCCAGGCACCCAGAGGCCGCGAGCGCAGCACCTCCCGGCGCCAGTTTGCTGCTGCTGCAGCAGCA
GCAGCAGCAGCAGCAGCAGCAGCAGCAGCAGCAGCAGCAGCAGCAGCAGCAGCAGCAAGAGACTAGCCCC
AGGCAGCAGCAGCAGCAGCAGGGTGAGGATGGTTCTCCCCAAGCCCATCGTAGAGGCCCCACAGGCTACC
TGGTCCTGGATGAGGAACAGCAACCTTCACAGCCGCAGTCGGCCCTGGAGTGCCACCCCGAGAGAGGTTG
CGTCCCAGAGCCTGGAGCCGCCGTGGCCGCCAGCAAGGGGCTGCCGCAGCAGCTGCCAGCACCTCCGGAC
GAGGATGACTCAGCTGCCCCATCCACGTTGTCCCTGCTGGGCCCCACTTTCCCCGGCTTAAGCAGCTGCT
CCGCTGACCTTAAAGACATCCTGAGCGAGGCCAGCACCATGCAACTCCTTCAGCAACAGCAGCAGGAAGC
AGTATCCGAAGGCAGCAGCAGCGGGAGAGCGAGGGAGGCCTCGGGGGCTCCCACTTCCTCCAAGGACAAT
TACTTAGGGGGCACTTCGACCATTTCTGACAACGCCAAGGAGTTGTGTAAGGCAGTGTCGGTGTCCATGG
GCCTGGGTGTGGAGGCGTTGGAGCATCTGAGTCCAGGGGAACAGCTTCGGGGGGATTGCATGTACGCCCC
ACTTTTGGGAGTTCCACCCGCTGTGCGTCCCACTCCTTGTGCCCCATTGGCCGAATGCAAAGGTTCTCTG
CTAGACGACAGCGCAGGCAAGAGCACTGAAGATACTGCTGAGTATTCCCCTTTCAAGGGAGGTTACACCA
AAGGGCTAGAAGGCGAGAGCCTAGGCTGCTCTGGCAGCGCTGCAGCAGGGAGCTCCGGGACACTTGAACT
GCCGTCTACCCTGTCTCTCTACAAGTCCGGAGCACTGGACGAGGCAGCTGCGTACCAGAGTCGCGACTAC
TACAACTTTCCACTGGCTCTGGCCGGACCGCCGCCCCCTCCGCCGCCTCCCCATCCCCACGCTCGCATCA
AGCTGGAGAACCCGCTGGACTACGGCAGCGCCTGGGCGGCTGCGGCGGCGCAGTGCCGCTATGGGGACCT
GGCGAGCCTGCATGGCGCGGGTGCAGCGGGACCCGGTTCTGGGTCACCCTCAGCCGCCGCTTCCTCATCC
TGGCACACTCTCTTCACAGCCGAAGAAGGCCAGTTGTATGGACCGTGTGGTGGTGGTGGGGGTGGTGGCG
GCGGCGGCGGCGGCGGCGGCGGCGGCGGCGGCGGCGGCGGCGGCGGCGAGGCGGGAGCTGTAGCCCCCTA
CGGCTACACTCGGCCCCCTCAGGGGCTGGCGGGCCAGGAAAGCGACTTCACCGCACCTGATGTGTGGTAC
CCTGGCGGCATGGTGAGCAGAGTGCCCTATCCCAGTCCCACTTGTGTCAAAAGCGAAATGGGCCCCTGGA
TGGATAGCTACTCCGGACCTTACGGGGACATGCGTTTGGAGACTGCCAGGGACCATGTTTTGCCCATTGA
CTATTACTTTCCACCCCAGAAGACCTGCCTGATCTGTGGAGATGAAGCTTCTGGGTGTCACTATGGAGCT
CTCACATGTGGAAGCTGCAAGGTCTTCTTCAAAAGAGCCGCTGAAGGGAAACAGAAGTACCTGTGCGCCA
GCAGAAATGATTGCACTATTGATAAATTCCGAAGGAAAAATTGTCCATCTTGTCGTCTTCGGAAATGTTA
TGAAGCAGGGATGACTCTGGGAGCCCGGAAGCTGAAGAAACTTGGTAATCTGAAACTACAGGAGGAAGGA
GAGGCTTCCAGCACCACCAGCCCCACTGAGGAGACAACCCAGAAGCTGACAGTGTCACACATTGAAGGCT
ATGAATGTCAGCCCATCTTTCTGAATGTCCTGGAAGCCATTGAGCCAGGTGTAGTGTGTGCTGGACACGA
CAACAACCAGCCCGACTCCTTTGCAGCCTTGCTCTCTAGCCTCAATGAACTGGGAGAGAGACAGCTTGTA
CACGTGGTCAAGTGGGCCAAGGCCTTGCCTGGCTTCCGCAACTTACACGTGGACGACCAGATGGCTGTCA
TTCAGTACTCCTGGATGGGGCTCATGGTGTTTGCCATGGGCTGGCGATCCTTCACCAATGTCAACTCCAG
GATGCTCTACTTCGCCCCTGATCTGGTTTTCAATGAGTACCGCATGCACAGGTCCCGGATGTACAGCCAG
TGTGTCCGAATGAGGCACCTCTCTCAAGAGTTTGGATGGCTCCAAATCACCCCCCAGGAATTCCTGTGCA
TGAAAGCACTGCTACTCTTCAGCATTATTCCAGTGGATGGGCTGAAAAATCAAAAATTCTTTGATGAACT
TCGAATGAACTACATCAAGGAACTCGATCGTATCATTGCATGCAAAAGAAAAAATCCCACATCCTGCTCA
AGACGCTTCTACCAGCTCACCAAGCTCCTGGACTCCGTGCAGCCTATTGCGAGAGAGCTGCATCAGTTCA
CTTTTGACCTGCTAATCAAGTCACACATGGTGAGCGTGGACTTTCCGGAAATGATGGCAGAGATCATCTC
TGTGCAAGTGCCCAAGATCCTTTCTGGGAAAGTCAAGCCCATCTATTTCCACACCCAGTGAAGCATTGGA
AACCCTATTTCCCCACCCCAGCTCATGCCCCCTTTCAGATGTCTTCTGCCTGTTATAACTCTGCACTACT
CCTCTGCAGTGCCTTGGGGAATTTCCTCTATTGATGTACAGTCTGTCATGAACATGTTCCTCAATTCTAT
TTGCTGGGCTTTTTTTTTCTCTTTCTCTCCTTTCTTTTTCTTCTTCCCTCCCTATCTAACCCTCCCATGG
CACCTTCAGACTTTGCTTCCCATTGTGGCTCCTATCTGTGTTTTGAATGGTGTTGTATGCCTTTATCCAG
CACAGTGGCGGCCGCGATTCCGGGTGGCATCCCTGTGACCCCTCCCCAGTGCCTCTCCTGGCCCTGGAAG
TTGCCACTCCAGTGCCCACCAGCCTTGTCCTAATAAAATTAAGTTGCATCATTTTGTCTGACTAGGTGTC
CTTCTATAATATTATGGGGTGGAGGGGGGTGGTATGGAGCAAGGGGCAAGTTGGGAAGACAACCTGTAGG
GCCTGCGGGGTCTATTGGGAACCAAGCTGGAGTGCAGTGGCACAATCTTGGCTCACTGCAATCTCCGCCT
CCTGGGTTCAAGCGATTCTCCTGCCTCAGCCTCCCGAGTTGTTGGGATTCCAGGCATGCATGACCAGGCT
CAGCTAATTTTTGTTTTTTTGGTAGAGACGGGGTTTCACCATATTGGCCAGGCTGGTCTCCAACTCCTAA
TCTCAGGTGATCTACCCACCTTGGCCTCCCAAATTGCTGGGATTACAGGCGTGAACCACTGCTCCCTTCC
CTGTCCTTCTGATTTTAAAATAACTATACCAGCAGGAGGACGTCCAGACACAGCATAGGCTACCTGGCCA
TGCCCAACCGGTGGGACATTTGAGTTGCTTGCTTGGCACTGTCCTCTCATGCGTTGGGTCCACTCAGTAG
ATGCCTGTTGAATTGGGTACGCGGCCAGCTTGGCTGTGGAATGTGTGTCAGTTAGGGTGTGGAAAGTCCC
CAGGCTCCCCAGCAGGCAGAAGTATGCAAAGCATGCATCTCAATTAGTCAGCAACCAGGTGTGGAAAGTC
CCCAGGCTCCCCAGCAGGCAGAAGTATGCAAAGCATGCATCTCAATTAGTCAGCAACCATAGTCCCGCCC
CTAACTCCGCCCATCCCGCCCCTAACTCCGCCCAGTTCCGCCCATTCTCCGCCCCATGGCTGACTAATTT
TTTTTATTTATGCAGAGGCCGAGGCCGCCTCGGCCTCTGAGCTATTCCAGAAGTAGTGAGGAGGCTTTTT
TGGAGGAATTGATCAGCTTGGGATCTGATCAAGAGACAGGATGAGGATCGTTTCGCATGATTGAACAAGA
TGGATTGCACGCAGGTTCTCCGGCCGCTTGGGTGGAGAGGCTATTCGGCTATGACTGGGCACAACAGACA
ATCGGCTGCTCTGATGCCGCCGTGTTCCGGCTGTCAGCGCAGGGGCGCCCGGTTCTTTTTGTCAAGACCG
ACCTGTCCGGTGCCCTGAATGAACTGCAGGACGAGGCAGCGCGGCTATCGTGGCTGGCCACGACGGGCGT
TCCTTGCGCAGCTGTGCTCGACGTTGTCACTGAAGCGGGAAGGGACTGGCTGCTATTGGGCGAAGTGCCG
GGGCAGGATCTCCTGTCATCTCACCTTGCTCCTGCCGAGAAAGTATCCATCATGGCTGATGCAATGCGGC
GGCTGCATACGCTTGATCCGGCTACCTGCCCATTCGACCACCAAGCGAAACATCGCATCGAGCGAGCACG
TACTCGGATGGAAGCCGGTCTTGTCGATCAGGATGATCTGGACGAAGAGCATCAGGGGCTCGCGCCAGCC
GAACTGTTCGCCAGGCTCAAGGCGCGCATGCCCGACGGCGAGGATCTCGTCGTGACCCATGGCGATGCCT
GCTTGCCGAATATCATGGTGGAAAATGGCCGCTTTTCTGGATTCATCGACTGTGGCCGGCTGGGTGTGGC
GGACCGCTATCAGGACATAGCGTTGGCTACCCGTGATATTGCTGAAGAGCTTGGCGGCGAATGGGCTGAC
CGCTTCCTCGTGCTTTACGGTATCGCCGCTCCCGATTCGCAGCGCATCGCCTTCTATCGCCTTCTTGACG
AGTTCTTCTGAGCGGGACTCTGGGGTTCGAAATGACCGACCAAGCGACGCCCAACCTGCCATCACGAGAT
TTCGATTCCACCGCCGCCTTCTATGAAAGGTTGGGCTTCGGAATCGTTTTCCGGGACGCCGGCTGGATGA
TCCTCCAGCGCGGGGATCTCATGCTGGAGTTCTTCGCCCACCTCGGGCTCGATCCCCTCGCGAGTTGGTT
CAGCTGCTGCCTGAGGCTGGACGACCTCGCGGAGTTCTACCGGCAGTGCAAATCCGTCGGCATCCAGGAA
ACCAGCAGCGGCTATCCGCGCATCCATGCCCCCGAACTGCAGGAGTGGGGAGGCACGATGGCCGCTTTGG
TCGACCCGGACGGGACGCTCCTGCGCCTGATACAGAACGAATTGCTTGCAGGCATCTCATGAGTGTGTCT
TCCCGTTTTCCGCCTGAGGTCACTGCGTGGATGGAGCGCTGGCGCCTGCTGCGCGACGGCGAGCTGCTCA
CCACCCACTCGCCAAGCTGGAACCGTAAAAAGGCCGCGTTGCTGGCGTTTTTCCATAGGCTCCGCCGATC
ATAATCAGCCATACCACATTTGTAGAGGTTTTACTTGCTTTAAAAAACCTCCCACACCTCCCCCTGAACC
TGAAACATAAAATGAATGCAATTGTTGTTGTTAACTTGTTTATTGCAGCTTATAATGGTTACAAATAAAG
CAATAGCATCACAAATTTCACAAATAAAGCATTTTTTTCACTGCATTCTAGTTGTGGTTTGTCCAAACTC
ATCAATGTATCTTATCATGTCTGGATCAATTCCCTATAGTGAGTCGTATTAAATTCGTAATCATGTCATA
GCTGTTTCCTGTGTGAAATTGTTATCCGCTCACAATTCCACACAACATACGAGCCGGAAGCATAAAGTGT
AAAGCCTGGGGTGCCTAATGAGTGAGCTAACTCACATTAATTGCGTTGCGCTCACTGCCCGCTTTCCAGT
CGGGAAACCTGTCGTGCCAGCTGCATTAATGAATCGGCCAACGCGCGGGGAGAGGCGGTTTGCGTATTGG
GCGCTCTTCCGCTTCCTCGCTCACTGACTCGCTGCGCTCGGTCGTTCGGCTGCGGCGAGCGGTATCAGCT
CACTCAAAGGCGGTAATACGGTTATCCACAGAATCAGGGGATAACGCAGGAAAGAACATGTGAGCAAAAG
GCCAGCAAAAGGCCAGGAACCGTAAAAAGGCCGCGTTGCTGGCGTTTTTCCATAGGCTCCGCCCCCCTGA
CGAGCATCACAAAAATCGACGCTCAAGTCAGAGGTGGCGAAACCCGACAGGACTATAAAGATACCAGGCG
TTTCCCCCTGGAAGCTCCCTCGTGCGCTCTCCTGTTCCGACCCTGCCGCTTACCGGATACCTGTCCGCCT
TTCTCCCTTCGGGAAGCGTGGCGCTTTCTCATAGCTCACGCTGTAGGTATCTCAGTTCGGTGTAGGTCGT
TCGCTCCAAGCTGGGCTGTGTGCACGAACCCCCCGTTCAGCCCGACCGCTGCGCCTTATCCGGTAACTAT
CGTCTTGAGTCCAACCCGGTAAGACACGACTTATCGCCACTGGCAGCAGCCACTGGTAACAGGATTAGCA
GAGCGAGGTATGTAGGCGGTGCTACAGAGTTCTTGAAGTGGTGGCCTAACTACGGCTACACTAGAAGAAC
AGTATTTGGTATCTGCGCTCTGCTGAAGCCAGTTACCTTCGGAAAAAGAGTTGGTAGCTCTTGATCCGGC
AAACAAACCACCGCTGGTAGCGGTGGTTTTTTTGTTTGCAAGCAGCAGATTACGCGCAGAAAAAAAGGAT
CTCAAGAAGATCCTTTGATCTTTTCTACGGGGTCTGACGCTCAGTGGAACGAAAACTCACGTTAAGGGAT
TTTGGTCATGAGATTATCAAAAAGGATCTTCACCTAGATCCTTTTAAATTAAAAATGAAGTTTTAAATCA
ATCTAAAGTATATATGAGTAAACTTGGTCTGACAGTTACCAATGCTTAATCAGTGAGGCACCTATCTCAG
CGATCTGTCTATTTCGTTCATCCATAGTTGCCTGACTCCCCGTCGTGTAGATAACTACGATACGGGAGGG
CTTACCATCTGGCCCCAGTGCTGCAATGATACCGCGAGACCCACGCTCACCGGCTCCAGATTTATCAGCA
ATAAACCAGCCAGCCGGAAGGGCCGAGCGCAGAAGTGGTCCTGCAACTTTATCCGCCTCCATCCAGTCTA
TTAATTGTTGCCGGGAAGCTAGAGTAAGTAGTTCGCCAGTTAATAGTTTGCGCAACGTTGTTGCCATTGC
TACAGGCATCGTGGTGTCACGCTCGTCGTTTGGTATGGCTTCATTCAGCTCCGGTTCCCAACGATCAAGG
CGAGTTACATGATCCCCCATGTTGTGCAAAAAAGCGGTTAGCTCCTTCGGTCCTCCGATCGTTGTCAGAA
GTAAGTTGGCCGCAGTGTTATCACTCATGGTTATGGCAGCACTGCATAATTCTCTTACTGTCATGCCATC
CGTAAGATGCTTTTCTGTGACTGGTGAGTACTCAACCAAGTCATTCTGAGAATAGTGTATGCGGCGACCG
AGTTGCTCTTGCCCGGCGTCAATACGGGATAATACCGCGCCACATAGCAGAACTTTAAAAGTGCTCATCA
TTGGAAAACGTTCTTCGGGGCGAAAACTCTCAAGGATCTTACCGCTGTTGAGATCCAGTTCGATGTAACC
CACTCGTGCACCCAACTGATCTTCAGCATCTTTTACTTTCACCAGCGTTTCTGGGTGAGCAAAAACAGGA
AGGCAAAATGCCGCAAAAAAGGGAATAAGGGCGACACGGAAATGTTGAATACTCATACTCTTCCTTTTTC
AATATTATTGAAGCATTTATCAGGGTTATTGTCTCATGAGCGGATACATATTTGAATGTATTTAGAAAAA
TAAACAAATAGGGGTTCCGCGCACATTTCCCCGAAAAGTGCCACCTG
[124 nt withheld, positions 8868-8991]
C
[91 nt withheld, positions 8993-9083]
A
[49 nt withheld, positions 9085-9133]
CCTTTGACGTTGGAGTCCACGTTCTTT
[37 nt withheld, positions 9161-9197]
ACCCTATCTCGGTCTATTCTTTTGATTTATAAGGGATTTTGCCGATTTCGGCCTATTGGTTAAAAAATGA
GCTGATTTAACAAAAATTTAACGCGAATTTTAACAAAATATTAACGCTTACAATTT
